Addgene plasmid #188922: pBS-SKII-3XHA-fCLIP-URA
Purpose: Integration cassette to create C-terminal fusions for fluorescent tagging
Depositing lab: Stephen Buratowski. Depositing organization: Harvard Medical School. Publication: A set of Saccharomyces cerevisiae integration vectors for fluorescent dye labeling of proteins. Baek I, Le SN, Jeon J, Chun Y, Reed C, Buratowski S. G3 (Bethesda). 2022 Aug 9. pii: 6659097. doi: 10.1093/g3journal/jkac201. PubMed 35944214.
Backbone
  Vector backbone: pBlueScript II SK (+)
  Vector type: Yeast Expression
  Selectable markers: URA3
Growth in bacteria
  Bacterial resistance: Ampicillin, 100 μg/mL
  Growth temperature: 37°C
  Growth strain: DH5alpha
  Copy number: High Copy
Gene/Insert
  Gene/Insert name: 3XHA-fCLIP-URA
  Species: Synthetic
  Cloning method: Gibson Cloning
Terms and licenses: Academic/Nonprofit Terms; Industry Terms: Not Available to Industry
How to cite: pBS-SKII-3XHA-fCLIP-URA was a gift from Stephen Buratowski (Addgene plasmid # 188922 ; http://n2t.net/addgene:188922 ; RRID:Addgene_188922)
