[The description below was written by a language model from this plasmid's Addgene catalogue record and pLannotate feature annotations shown in this document.]
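Description:
pBS-SKII-3XHA-fCLIP-URA is a yeast tagging template built in the pBluescript II SK(+) backbone. It supplies an integration cassette for making C-terminal protein fusions in Saccharomyces cerevisiae that can be labelled with fluorescent dyes. In E. coli it behaves as a standard high-copy cloning plasmid, replicating from the ColE1/pUC-type origin and selected through the β-lactamase (AmpR) gene and its own promoter. The backbone also retains the f1 phage origin, the flanking T7 and T3 promoters, and remnants of the lacZα/lac promoter region and the multiple cloning site, which the insert interrupts. No yeast replication origin or centromere is annotated, in keeping with a construct meant for chromosomal integration rather than episomal maintenance.

The synthetic insert, assembled by Gibson cloning, begins with a triple HA epitope tag. This is followed by a CLIP-tag, annotated as a fast-reacting variant ("fCLIP") of the engineered human O6-alkylguanine-DNA alkyltransferase, which bonds covalently to benzylcytosine-derivatised substrates. No promoter is annotated upstream of this tag module, as expected for a sequence to be joined in frame to the 3′ end of a target gene and expressed from that gene's native promoter. The table also annotates no terminator between the CLIP-tag and the marker. Downstream lies a URA3 marker driven by the Ashbya gossypii TEF promoter and closed by the TEF terminator, allowing selection of integrants by uracil prototrophy in ura3 strains.

The resulting fusion proteins can be detected or purified through the HA epitopes and labelled covalently with CLIP-reactive fluorescent dyes. The record does not specify how the cassette is targeted to a chosen locus.
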