Features (pLannotate 1.2.2; 18 found; start..end, strand, type, name):
     35..463     -  rep_origin     f1 ori (sequence partly withheld): f1 bacteriophage origin of replication; arrow indicates direction of (+) strand synthesis
    468..623     -  CDS            lacZα (fragment): LacZα fragment of β-galactosidase; lacZ fragment
    631..649     +  promoter       T7 promoter: promoter for bacteriophage T7 RNA polymerase
    658..706     -  misc_feature   MCS (fragment): pBluescript multiple cloning site
    740..829     +  CDS            3xHA: three tandem HA epitope tags
    860..1405    +  CDS            CLIP-tag™: human O6-alkylguanine-DNA-alkyltransferase variant that forms covalent bonds with benzylcytosine derivatives fast-reacting variant, optimized for mammalian expression
   1463..1806    +  promoter       TEF promoter: Ashbya gossypii TEF promoter
   1825..2613    +  CDS            URA3: PYRF_YEAST - Experimental evidence at protein level: Swiss-Prot protein existence level 1. From Saccharomyces cerevisiae (strain ATCC 204508 / S288c) (Baker's yeast).
   2625..2822    +  terminator     TEF terminator: Ashbya gossypii TEF terminator
   2846..2883    -  misc_feature   MCS (fragment): pBluescript multiple cloning site
   2896..2914    -  promoter       T3 promoter: promoter for bacteriophage T3 RNA polymerase
   2959..2975    -  protein_bind   lac operator: The lac repressor binds to the lac operator to inhibit transcription in E. coli. This inhibition can be relieved by adding lactose or isopropyl-β-D-thiogalactopyranoside (IPTG). lac repressor encoded by lacI
   2983..3013    -  promoter       lac promoter: promoter for the E. coli lac operon
   3028..3049    -  protein_bind   CAP binding site: CAP binding activates transcription in the presence of cAMP. E. coli catabolite activator protein
   3062..3154    -  CDS            lacI (fragment): lac repressor; lacI; The lac repressor binds to the lac operator to inhibit transcription in E. coli. This inhibition can be relieved by adding lactose or isopropyl-β-D-thiogalactopyranoside (IPTG).
   3337..3925    -  rep_origin     ori: high-copy-number ColE1/pMB1/pBR322/pUC origin of replication
   4096..4956    -  CDS            AmpR: β-lactamase; bla; confers resistance to ampicillin, carbenicillin, and related antibiotics
   4957..5061    -  promoter       AmpR promoter: bla
>Addgene plasmid #188922 | pBS-SKII-3XHA-fCLIP-URA | addgene full sequence | sequence record 371309 | Addgene NGS Result
GCCACCTAAATTGTAAGCGTTAATATTTTGTTAAAATTCGCGTTAAATTTTTGTTAAATCAGCTCATTTT
TTAACCAATAGGCCGAAATCGGCAAAATCCCTTATAAATCAAAAGAATAGACCGAGATAGGGT
[37 nt withheld, positions 134-170]
AAAGAACGTGGACTCCAACGTCAAAGG
[49 nt withheld, positions 198-246]
T
[91 nt withheld, positions 248-338]
G
[124 nt withheld, positions 340-463]
CCCATTCGCCATTCAGGCTGCGCAACTGTTGGGAAGGGCGATCGGTGCGGGCCTCTTCGCTATTACGCCA
GCTGGCGAAAGGGGGATGTGCTGCAAGGCGATTAAGTTGGGTAACGCCAGGGTTTTCCCAGTCACGACGT
TGTAAAACGACGGCCAGTGAGCGCGCGTAATACGACTCACTATAGGGCGAATTGGGTACCGGGCCCCCCC
TCGAGGTCGACGGTATCGATAAGCTTGATATCGGGTCGACGGATCCCCGGGTTAATTAACATCTTTTACC
CATACGATGTTCCTGACTATGCGGGCTATCCCTATGACGTCCCGGACTATGCAGGATCCTATCCATATGA
CGTTCCAGATTACGCTGCTCAGTGCGGTTCAGGTGGATCTGGTTCTATGGACAAAGACTGCGAAATGAAG
CGCACCACCCTGGATAGCCCTCTGGGCAAGCTGGAACTGTCTGGGTGCGAACAGGGCCTGCACCGTATCA
TCTTCCTGGGCAAAGGAACATCTGCCGCCGACGCCGTGGAAGTGCCTGCCCCAGCCGCCGTGCTGGGCGG
ACCAGAGCCACTGATCCAGGCCACCGCCTGGCTCAACGCCTACTTTCACCAGCCTGAGGCCATCGAGGAG
TTCCCTGTGCCAGCCCTGCACCACCCAGTGTTCCAGCAGGAGAGCTTTACCCGCCAGGTGCTGTGGAAAC
TGCTGAAAGTGGTGAAGTTCGGAGAGGTCATCAGCGAGAGCCACCTGGCCGCCCTGGTGGGCAATCCCGC
CGCCACCGCCGCCGTGAACACCGCCCTGGACGGAAATCCCGTGCCCATTCTGATCCCCTGCCACCGGGTG
GTGCAGGGCGACAGCGACGTGGGGCCCTACCTGGGCGGGCTCGCCGTGAAAGAGTGGCTGCTGGCCCACG
AGGGCCACAGACTGGGCAAGCCTGGGCTGGGTTAATATATAACTGTCTAGAAATAAAGAGTATCATCTTT
CAAAGGTCACCCGGCCAGCGACATGGAGGCCCAGAATACCCTCCTTGACAGTCTTGACGTGCGCAGCTCA
GGGGCATGATGTGACTGTCGCCCGTACATTTAGCCCATACATCCCCATGTATAATCATTTGCATCCATAC
ATTTTGATGGCCGCACGGCGCGAAGCAAAAATTACGGCTCCTCGCTGTAGACCTGCGAGCAGGGAAACGC
TCCCCTCACAGACGCGTTGAATTGTCCCCACGCCGCGCCCCTGTAGAGAAATATAAAAGGTTAGGATTTG
CCACTGAGGTTCTTCTTTCATATACTTCCTTTTAAAATCTTGCTAGGATACAGTTCTCACATCACATCCG
AACATAAACAACCATGACAGTCAACACTAAGACCTATAGTGAGAGAGCAGAAACTCATGCCTCACCAGTA
GCACAACGATTATTTCGATTAATGGAACTGAAGAAAACCAATTTATGTGCATCAATTGATGTTGATACCA
CTAAGGAATTCCTTGAATTAATTGATAAATTGGGTCCTTATGTATGCTTAATCAAGACTCATATTGATAT
AATCAATGATTTTTCCTATGAATCCACTATTGAACCATTATTAGAACTTTCACGTAAACATCAATTTATG
ATTTTTGAAGATAGAAAATTTGCTGATATTGGTAATACCGTGAAGAAACAATATATTGGTGGAGTTTATA
AAATTAGTAGTTGGGCAGATATTACTAATGCTCATGGTGTCACTGGGAATGGAGTAGTTGAAGGATTAAA
ACAGGGAGCTAAAGAAACCACCACCAACCAAGAGCCAAGAGGGTTATTGATGTTAGCTGAATTATCATCA
GTGGGATCATTAGCATATGGAGAATATTCTCAAAAAACTGTTGAAATTGCTAAATCCGATAAGGAATTTG
TTATTGGATTTATTGCCCAACGTGATATGGGTGGACAAGAAGAAGGATTTGATTGGCTTATTATGACACC
TGGAGTTGGATTAGATGATAAAGGTGATGGATTAGGACAACAATATAGAACTGTTGATGAAGTTGTTAGC
ACTGGAACTGATATTATCATTGTTGGTAGAGGATTGTTTGGTAAAGGAAGAGATCCAGATATTGAAGGTA
AAAGGTATAGAGATGCTGGTTGGAATGCTTATTTGAAAAAGACTGGCCAATTATAATCAGTACTGACAAT
AAAAAGATTCTTGTTTTCAAGAACTTGTCATTTGTATAGTTTTTTTATATTGTAGTTGTTCTATTTTAAT
CAAATGTTAGCGTGATTTATATTTTTTTTCGCCTCGACATCATCTGCCCAGATGCGAAGTTAAGTGCGCA
GAAAGTAATATCATGCGTCAATCGTATGTGAATGCTGGTCGCTATACTGCTGTCGATTCGATACTAACGC
CGCCACTAGTTCTAGAGCGGCCGCCACCGCGGTGGAGCTCCAGCTTTTGTTCCCTTTAGTGAGGGTTAAT
TGCGCGCTTGGCGTAATCATGGTCATAGCTGTTTCCTGTGTGAAATTGTTATCCGCTCACAATTCCACAC
AACATACGAGCCGGAAGCATAAAGTGTAAAGCCTGGGGTGCCTAATGAGTGAGCTAACTCACATTAATTG
CGTTGCGCTCACTGCCCGCTTTCCAGTCGGGAAACCTGTCGTGCCAGCTGCATTAATGAATCGGCCAACG
CGCGGGGAGAGGCGGTTTGCGTATTGGGCGCTCTTCCGCTTCCTCGCTCACTGACTCGCTGCGCTCGGTC
GTTCGGCTGCGGCGAGCGGTATCAGCTCACTCAAAGGCGGTAATACGGTTATCCACAGAATCAGGGGATA
ACGCAGGAAAGAACATGTGAGCAAAAGGCCAGCAAAAGGCCAGGAACCGTAAAAAGGCCGCGTTGCTGGC
GTTTTTCCATAGGCTCCGCCCCCCTGACGAGCATCACAAAAATCGACGCTCAAGTCAGAGGTGGCGAAAC
CCGACAGGACTATAAAGATACCAGGCGTTTCCCCCTGGAAGCTCCCTCGTGCGCTCTCCTGTTCCGACCC
TGCCGCTTACCGGATACCTGTCCGCCTTTCTCCCTTCGGGAAGCGTGGCGCTTTCTCATAGCTCACGCTG
TAGGTATCTCAGTTCGGTGTAGGTCGTTCGCTCCAAGCTGGGCTGTGTGCACGAACCCCCCGTTCAGCCC
GACCGCTGCGCCTTATCCGGTAACTATCGTCTTGAGTCCAACCCGGTAAGACACGACTTATCGCCACTGG
CAGCAGCCACTGGTAACAGGATTAGCAGAGCGAGGTATGTAGGCGGTGCTACAGAGTTCTTGAAGTGGTG
GCCTAACTACGGCTACACTAGAAGAACAGTATTTGGTATCTGCGCTCTGCTGAAGCCAGTTACCTTCGGA
AAAAGAGTTGGTAGCTCTTGATCCGGCAAACAAACCACCGCTGGTAGCGGTGGTTTTTTTGTTTGCAAGC
AGCAGATTACGCGCAGAAAAAAAGGATCTCAAGAAGATCCTTTGATCTTTTCTACGGGGTCTGACGCTCA
GTGGAACGAAAACTCACGTTAAGGGATTTTGGTCATGAGATTATCAAAAAGGATCTTCACCTAGATCCTT
TTAAATTAAAAATGAAGTTTTAAATCAATCTAAAGTATATATGAGTAAACTTGGTCTGACAGTTACCAAT
GCTTAATCAGTGAGGCACCTATCTCAGCGATCTGTCTATTTCGTTCATCCATAGTTGCCTGACTCCCCGT
CGTGTAGATAACTACGATACGGGAGGGCTTACCATCTGGCCCCAGTGCTGCAATGATACCGCGAGACCCA
CGCTCACCGGCTCCAGATTTATCAGCAATAAACCAGCCAGCCGGAAGGGCCGAGCGCAGAAGTGGTCCTG
CAACTTTATCCGCCTCCATCCAGTCTATTAATTGTTGCCGGGAAGCTAGAGTAAGTAGTTCGCCAGTTAA
TAGTTTGCGCAACGTTGTTGCCATTGCTACAGGCATCGTGGTGTCACGCTCGTCGTTTGGTATGGCTTCA
TTCAGCTCCGGTTCCCAACGATCAAGGCGAGTTACATGATCCCCCATGTTGTGCAAAAAAGCGGTTAGCT
CCTTCGGTCCTCCGATCGTTGTCAGAAGTAAGTTGGCCGCAGTGTTATCACTCATGGTTATGGCAGCACT
GCATAATTCTCTTACTGTCATGCCATCCGTAAGATGCTTTTCTGTGACTGGTGAGTACTCAACCAAGTCA
TTCTGAGAATAGTGTATGCGGCGACCGAGTTGCTCTTGCCCGGCGTCAATACGGGATAATACCGCGCCAC
ATAGCAGAACTTTAAAAGTGCTCATCATTGGAAAACGTTCTTCGGGGCGAAAACTCTCAAGGATCTTACC
GCTGTTGAGATCCAGTTCGATGTAACCCACTCGTGCACCCAACTGATCTTCAGCATCTTTTACTTTCACC
AGCGTTTCTGGGTGAGCAAAAACAGGAAGGCAAAATGCCGCAAAAAAGGGAATAAGGGCGACACGGAAAT
GTTGAATACTCATACTCTTCCTTTTTCAATATTATTGAAGCATTTATCAGGGTTATTGTCTCATGAGCGG
ATACATATTTGAATGTATTTAGAAAAATAAACAAATAGGGGTTCCGCGCACATTTCCCCGAAAAGT
